Addgene plasmid #129267: pAAV-hsyn-flex-Positron-ST
Purpose: Cre-dependant expression of soma-localized Positron in neurons
Depositing lab: Eric Schreiter. Depositing organization: HHMI, Janelia Research Campus. Publication: A general approach to engineer positive-going eFRET voltage indicators. Abdelfattah AS, Valenti R, Zheng J, Wong A, Podgorski K, Koyama M, Kim DS, Schreiter ER. Nat Commun. 2020 Jul 10;11(1):3444. doi: 10.1038/s41467-020-17322-1. PubMed 32651384.
Backbone
  Vector backbone: pAAV-hsyn
  Vector type: Mammalian Expression, AAV
Growth in bacteria
  Bacterial resistance: Ampicillin, 100 μg/mL
  Growth temperature: 37°C
  Growth strain: NEB Stable
  Copy number: High Copy
Gene/Insert
  Gene/Insert name: Positron-ST
  Species: Synthetic
  Mutation: D92N, E199V
  Promoter: hsyn
  Cloning method: Gibson Cloning
  Sequencing primers: 5′ unknown
Terms and licenses: Academic/Nonprofit Terms; Industry Terms: Not Available to Industry
Depositor comments: 5' cloning site: NheI, 3' cloning site: HindIII. Please visit https://www.biorxiv.org/content/10.1101/690925v1.full to read the preprint.
How to cite: pAAV-hsyn-flex-Positron-ST was a gift from Eric Schreiter (Addgene plasmid # 129267 ; http://n2t.net/addgene:129267 ; RRID:Addgene_129267)
