[The description below was written by a language model from this plasmid's Addgene catalogue record and pLannotate feature annotations shown in this document.]
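Description:
pAAV-hsyn-flex-Positron-ST is an AAV transfer plasmid for Cre-dependent, neuron-specific expression of a soma-targeted version of Positron, a synthetic positive-going eFRET voltage indicator. The expression cassette lies between two AAV2 inverted terminal repeats, which allow it to be packaged into recombinant AAV particles. The bacterial backbone carries a high-copy ColE1/pUC-type origin, an ampicillin resistance gene with its own promoter, and an f1 phage origin. Small lacZα, lacI and SV40 large T antigen fragments detected in the annotation appear to be backbone remnants rather than functional parts.

Transcription is driven by the human synapsin I (hSyn) promoter, which restricts expression to neurons. Downstream, the coding sequence sits in reverse orientation between paired, oppositely oriented lox2272 and loxP sites, the standard FLEX/DIO arrangement. Cre recombinase inverts the cassette into the sense orientation and then excises one site of each pair, locking it in place, so that only Cre-expressing neurons make the indicator. The annotated parts of the inverted open reading frame are a HaloTag domain, which covalently binds chloroalkane-linked dye ligands, fused at its C-terminal end to a fragment of the rat Kv2.1 (Kcnb1) potassium channel that presumably provides the soma-localization ("ST") signal. Roughly 700 bp between HaloTag and the distal lox sites is unannotated and presumably encodes the voltage-sensing portion of the indicator. The record lists D92N and E199V mutations but does not name the parent protein. A WPRE follows the cassette to enhance transcript stability and expression, together with an SV40 polyadenylation signal, which is annotated on the reverse strand. The construct is suited to voltage imaging in genetically defined neuronal populations.
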