Features (pLannotate 1.2.2; 19 found; start..end, strand, type, name):
     42..174     -  repeat_region  AAV2 ITR (fragment): inverted terminal repeat of adeno-associated virus serotype 2 inverted
    256..703     +  promoter       hSyn promoter: human synapsin I promoter; confers neuron-specific expression (Kügler et al., 2003)
    733..766     -  protein_bind   lox2272: Cre-mediated recombination occurs in the 8-bp core sequence (GGATACTT). lox2272 sites are compatible with each other, but incompatible with loxP or loxN sites (Lee and Saito, 1988). Cre recombinase
    829..862     -  protein_bind   loxP: Cre-mediated recombination occurs in the 8-bp core sequence (GCATACAT). Cre recombinase
    876..1166    -  CDS            Kcnb1 (fragment): KCNB1_RAT - Experimental evidence at protein level: Swiss-Prot protein existence level 1. Voltage-gated potassium channel that mediates transmembrane potassium transport in excitable membranes, primarily in the brain, but also in the pancreas and cardiovascular system. Contributes to the regulation of the action potential (AP) repolarization, duration and frequency of repetitive AP firing in neurons, muscle cells and endocrine cells and plays a role in homeostatic attenuation of electrical excitability throughout the brain (PubMed:10024359, PubMed:10618149, PubMed:12451110, PubMed:17379638, Pu
   1164..2045    -  CDS            HaloTag®: modified bacterial dehalogenase that forms covalent bonds with chloroalkane derivatives
   2743..2776    +  protein_bind   lox2272: Cre-mediated recombination occurs in the 8-bp core sequence (GGATACTT). lox2272 sites are compatible with each other, but incompatible with loxP or loxN sites (Lee and Saito, 1988). Cre recombinase
   2847..2880    +  protein_bind   loxP: Cre-mediated recombination occurs in the 8-bp core sequence (GCATACAT). Cre recombinase
   2898..2922    +  misc_feature   MCS (fragment): pBluescript multiple cloning site
   2922..3510    +  misc_feature   WPRE: woodchuck hepatitis virus posttranscriptional regulatory element
   3553..3674    -  polyA_signal   SV40 poly(A) signal: SV40 polyadenylation signal
   3697..3765    -  CDS            large T antigen (fragment): large T antigen from SV40 (simian virus 40)
   3836..3969    +  repeat_region  AAV2 ITR: inverted terminal repeat of adeno-associated virus serotype 2 inverted
   3963..4019    -  CDS            lacI (fragment): lac repressor; lacI; The lac repressor binds to the lac operator to inhibit transcription in E. coli. This inhibition can be relieved by adding lactose or isopropyl-β-D-thiogalactopyranoside (IPTG).
   4202..4790    -  rep_origin     ori: high-copy-number ColE1/pMB1/pBR322/pUC origin of replication
   4961..5821    -  CDS            AmpR: β-lactamase; bla; confers resistance to ampicillin, carbenicillin, and related antibiotics
   5822..5926    -  promoter       AmpR promoter: bla
   5979..6407    -  rep_origin     f1 ori (sequence partly withheld): f1 bacteriophage origin of replication; arrow indicates direction of (+) strand synthesis
   6412..47      -  CDS            lacZα (fragment) (across the origin): LacZα fragment of β-galactosidase; lacZ fragment
>Addgene plasmid #129267 | pAAV-hsyn-flex-Positron-ST | addgene full sequence | sequence record 259956 | Addgene NGS Result
GTTGGGAAGGGCGATCGGTGCGGGCCTCTTCGCTATTACGCCAGCTGCGCGCTCGCTCGCTCACTGAGGC
CGCCCGGGCAAAGCCCGGGCGTCGGGCGACCTTTGGTCGCCCGGCCTCAGTGAGCGAGCGAGCGCGCAGA
GAGGGAGTGGCCAACTCCATCACTAGGGGTTCCTTGTAGTTAATGATTAACCCGCCATGCTACTTATCTA
CGTAGCCATGCTCTAGGAAGATCTCTGCAGAGGGCCCTGCGTATGAGTGCAAGTGGGTTTTAGGACCAGG
ATGAGGCGGGGTGGGGGTGCCTACCTGACGACCGACCCCGACCCACTGGACAAGCACCCAACCCCCATTC
CCCAAATTGCGCATCCCCTATCAGAGAGGGGGAGGGGAAACAGGATGCGGCGAGGCGCGTGCGCACTGCC
AGCTTCAGCACCGCGGACAGTGCCTTCGCCCCCGCCTGGCGGCGCGCGCCACCGCCGCCTCAGCACTGAA
GGCGCGCTGACGTCACTCGCCGGTCCCCCGCAAACTCCCCTTCCCGGCCACCTTGGTCGCGTCCGCGCCG
CCGCCGGCCCAGCCGGACCGCACCACGCGAGGCGCGAGATAGGGGGGCACGGGCGCGACCATCTGCGCTG
CGGCGCCGGCGACTCAGCGCTGCCTCAGTCTGCGGTGGGCAGCGGAGGAGTCGTGTCGTGCCTGAGAGCG
CAGTCGAATTCAAGCTGCTAGCAAGGATCCCCATAACTTCGTATAAAGTATCCTATACGAAGTTATATCA
AAATAGGAAGACCAATGCTTCACCATCGACCCGAATTGCCAAGCATCACCATCGACCCATAACTTCGTAT
AATGTATGCTATACGAAGTTATACTAGAGCTTTCAGAATCGAGTAGCCTCGGGGAAATCTGTTGCGCAAG
AGATGAAGCTATCAATAGATGACATACTCCTCATGTCAATCACTCCTTCAGTCCTGGCAGGGAGGGGAGC
CACGGGACTTGGCATACTGGACATCTCAAGCTCTTCGGGAGGCTTAGACTGTGGAGCCATTTCCTTTGTG
TTCAGGATAGGCTGACTTTGCACCTCGTTCTCGTAGCAGAACACGTTGATGTCGATCTGGTCCAGGGGGA
TGTACTCGCCCTCGCTGGTGATCCTGCTCTTAGTGGTTGGCTCGCCGGAAATCTCGAGCGTCGACAGCCA
GCGCGCGATCTCGCTGCCGATCAGGTCCGGGTTGTCTTCTTGCAGCAGATTCAGACCCGGGCCGATGTCC
ACAGCCTTGCAGTTAGGCAGGCTTTTGGCCAGGCGAGCGGCTTCGGCCGGTGGGATCAGAACGCCTGGGG
TGCCCCAGAACAGCAGCTTCGGGACAGGGGACTGGTGCAGCCAGTCCATGTATTCTTCGACCAGCGCGAC
GATGTTCGCTGGCTCACCGGCGATTGGCAGCTCGTTTGGGAAGCGCCACAGTGGCTCGCGGTCAACAGGA
TTCAGGAACGGCTCGCGGTAATGGTCCATCTCGACTTCAGTCAGCGGGCGGACGACACCCATCGGCAGCG
TACCCTCGATAAAAACGTTCTGATCGATGATCAGCTTGCGGCCGACGTCGGTGGTGCGGAAGGCCTGGAA
GGTCTCGCGGGCAAATTCTGGCCATTCGTCCCAGGTCGGGATAGGGTGGATGAACTCCATAAATGCAATA
CCTTTGACGCGCTCTGGATTGCGCTTGGCCCAGTGGAAACCCAGAGCGGAGCCCCAGTCGTGAATGACCA
GGACGACCTCTTCCAGACCCAGGGCTTCGATGAAGGCATCCATGAAGCGGACGTGGTCGTCGAAGAAATA
ACCCAGGTCTGGTTTGTCGGATTTGCCCATACCGATCAGGTCTGGAGCAATGCAGCGATGGGTCGGTGCA
ACATGCGGGATGATGTTGCGCCACACGTAGGAGGAGGTCGGGTTACCGTGCAGGAACAGCACAGGGGTGC
CATCGCGCGGACCAACATCGACGTAGTGCATGCGCTCGCCCAGGACTTCCACATAATGGGGGTCGAATGG
AAAGCCGGTACCGATCTTGAAGATAGTCTCATGGGCAATGAGGCACCCCATTCCAAACAGTGGCTTAGCG
AGCACATCCAGGATTCCCATGAGAATGGCCACATTGTCGACGGACAGCACGCCACTACCAGACCCGAAAG
CCCACACGACAGGATAAAACACCCAGAGGATTGACAGGAAGACGAGCAGACTGACATAGGAGCTATGGTA
CTCGGGGCTTTTCTTCAGATCGTCTTTCCAAGTGGCGTTATACATCCCGTATGTCAGGACTGCCTGCATC
ACACATCCAGCGATAAAGTACACCCATTTGAACTTGTGTTCATCCTCGAAGGCGCCCAGAATACCAAACA
CGATCATGAAAATGTCTGCGCCGATGACCCAAGAAATCATCACTCCGCCCATCTTGGTCATGACGATGAG
GTTGAGCAGGAGCAGTGGTGTGGTCAGCACCCAGTCAATATATCTTGCGTAGACCACCTGCCTTTCACCA
TTCATTGTCAGGTCCTGGTAGTTCACGGCCATTGCATAGTAAGCGGTAGCGGCGATAGTGCAGATGGCAA
TGTTGATATAGTATGCGCTCTTCAGCTCTGAAGGCCGAAAGTGCACAGCCACTCCAAAAGCAATAGCAGC
AGCAGCCATAATAGCAAAGACAATCCACTGTGCAATCATACCGGTCTCGGTTTCCACGTCAGCCATGGTG
GCGGATCCTAGTATAACTTCGTATAGGATACTTTATACGAAGTTATCATTGGGATTCTTCCTATTTTGAT
CCAAGCATCACCATCGACCCTCTAGTCCAGATCTCACCATCGACCCATAACTTCGTATAGCATACATTAT
ACGAAGTTATGTCCCTCGAAGAGGTTCGAATTCGATATCAAGCTTATCGATAATCAACCTCTGGATTACA
AAATTTGTGAAAGATTGACTGGTATTCTTAACTATGTTGCTCCTTTTACGCTATGTGGATACGCTGCTTT
AATGCCTTTGTATCATGCTATTGCTTCCCGTATGGCTTTCATTTTCTCCTCCTTGTATAAATCCTGGTTG
CTGTCTCTTTATGAGGAGTTGTGGCCCGTTGTCAGGCAACGTGGCGTGGTGTGCACTGTGTTTGCTGACG
CAACCCCCACTGGTTGGGGCATTGCCACCACCTGTCAGCTCCTTTCCGGGACTTTCGCTTTCCCCCTCCC
TATTGCCACGGCGGAACTCATCGCCGCCTGCCTTGCCCGCTGCTGGACAGGGGCTCGGCTGTTGGGCACT
GACAATTCCGTGGTGTTGTCGGGGAAATCATCGTCCTTTCCTTGGCTGCTCGCCTGTGTTGCCACCTGGA
TTCTGCGCGGGACGTCCTTCTGCTACGTCCCTTCGGCCCTCAATCCAGCGGACCTTCCTTCCCGCGGCCT
GCTGCCGGCTCTGCGGCCTCTTCCGCGTCTTCGCCTTCGCCCTCAGACGAGTCGGATCTCCCTTTGGGCC
GCCTCCCCGCATCGATACCGTCGACCCGGGCGGCCGCTTCGAGCAGACATGATAAGATACATTGATGAGT
TTGGACAAACCACAACTAGAATGCAGTGAAAAAAATGCTTTATTTGTGAAATTTGTGATGCTATTGCTTT
ATTTGTAACCATTATAAGCTGCAATAAACAAGTTAACAACAACAATTGCATTCATTTTATGTTTCAGGTT
CAGGGGGAGATGTGGGAGGTTTTTTAAAGCAAGTAAAACCTCTACAAATGTGGTAAAATCGATAAGGATC
TTCCTAGAGCATGGCTACGTAGATAAGTAGCATGGCGGGTTAATCATTAACTACAAGGAACCCCTAGTGA
TGGAGTTGGCCACTCCCTCTCTGCGCGCTCGCTCGCTCACTGAGGCCGGGCGACCAAAGGTCGCCCGACG
CCCGGGCTTTGCCCGGGCGGCCTCAGTGAGCGAGCGAGCGCGCAGCTGCATTAATGAATCGGCCAACGCG
CGGGGAGAGGCGGTTTGCGTATTGGGCGCTCTTCCGCTTCCTCGCTCACTGACTCGCTGCGCTCGGTCGT
TCGGCTGCGGCGAGCGGTATCAGCTCACTCAAAGGCGGTAATACGGTTATCCACAGAATCAGGGGATAAC
GCAGGAAAGAACATGTGAGCAAAAGGCCAGCAAAAGGCCAGGAACCGTAAAAAGGCCGCGTTGCTGGCGT
TTTTCCATAGGCTCCGCCCCCCTGACGAGCATCACAAAAATCGACGCTCAAGTCAGAGGTGGCGAAACCC
GACAGGACTATAAAGATACCAGGCGTTTCCCCCTGGAAGCTCCCTCGTGCGCTCTCCTGTTCCGACCCTG
CCGCTTACCGGATACCTGTCCGCCTTTCTCCCTTCGGGAAGCGTGGCGCTTTCTCATAGCTCACGCTGTA
GGTATCTCAGTTCGGTGTAGGTCGTTCGCTCCAAGCTGGGCTGTGTGCACGAACCCCCCGTTCAGCCCGA
CCGCTGCGCCTTATCCGGTAACTATCGTCTTGAGTCCAACCCGGTAAGACACGACTTATCGCCACTGGCA
GCAGCCACTGGTAACAGGATTAGCAGAGCGAGGTATGTAGGCGGTGCTACAGAGTTCTTGAAGTGGTGGC
CTAACTACGGCTACACTAGAAGAACAGTATTTGGTATCTGCGCTCTGCTGAAGCCAGTTACCTTCGGAAA
AAGAGTTGGTAGCTCTTGATCCGGCAAACAAACCACCGCTGGTAGCGGTGGTTTTTTTGTTTGCAAGCAG
CAGATTACGCGCAGAAAAAAAGGATCTCAAGAAGATCCTTTGATCTTTTCTACGGGGTCTGACGCTCAGT
GGAACGAAAACTCACGTTAAGGGATTTTGGTCATGAGATTATCAAAAAGGATCTTCACCTAGATCCTTTT
AAATTAAAAATGAAGTTTTAAATCAATCTAAAGTATATATGAGTAAACTTGGTCTGACAGTTACCAATGC
TTAATCAGTGAGGCACCTATCTCAGCGATCTGTCTATTTCGTTCATCCATAGTTGCCTGACTCCCCGTCG
TGTAGATAACTACGATACGGGAGGGCTTACCATCTGGCCCCAGTGCTGCAATGATACCGCGAGACCCACG
CTCACCGGCTCCAGATTTATCAGCAATAAACCAGCCAGCCGGAAGGGCCGAGCGCAGAAGTGGTCCTGCA
ACTTTATCCGCCTCCATCCAGTCTATTAATTGTTGCCGGGAAGCTAGAGTAAGTAGTTCGCCAGTTAATA
GTTTGCGCAACGTTGTTGCCATTGCTACAGGCATCGTGGTGTCACGCTCGTCGTTTGGTATGGCTTCATT
CAGCTCCGGTTCCCAACGATCAAGGCGAGTTACATGATCCCCCATGTTGTGCAAAAAAGCGGTTAGCTCC
TTCGGTCCTCCGATCGTTGTCAGAAGTAAGTTGGCCGCAGTGTTATCACTCATGGTTATGGCAGCACTGC
ATAATTCTCTTACTGTCATGCCATCCGTAAGATGCTTTTCTGTGACTGGTGAGTACTCAACCAAGTCATT
CTGAGAATAGTGTATGCGGCGACCGAGTTGCTCTTGCCCGGCGTCAATACGGGATAATACCGCGCCACAT
AGCAGAACTTTAAAAGTGCTCATCATTGGAAAACGTTCTTCGGGGCGAAAACTCTCAAGGATCTTACCGC
TGTTGAGATCCAGTTCGATGTAACCCACTCGTGCACCCAACTGATCTTCAGCATCTTTTACTTTCACCAG
CGTTTCTGGGTGAGCAAAAACAGGAAGGCAAAATGCCGCAAAAAAGGGAATAAGGGCGACACGGAAATGT
TGAATACTCATACTCTTCCTTTTTCAATATTATTGAAGCATTTATCAGGGTTATTGTCTCATGAGCGGAT
ACATATTTGAATGTATTTAGAAAAATAAACAAATAGGGGTTCCGCGCACATTTCCCCGAAAAGTGCCACC
TAAATTGTAAGCGTTAATATTTTGTTAAAATTCGCGTTAAATTTTTGTTAAATCAGCTCATTTTTTAACC
AATAGGCCGAAATCGGCAAAATCCCTTATAAATCAAAAGAATAGACCGAGATAGGGT
[37 nt withheld, positions 6078-6114]
AAAGAACGTGGACTCCAACGTCAAAGG
[49 nt withheld, positions 6142-6190]
T
[91 nt withheld, positions 6192-6282]
G
[124 nt withheld, positions 6284-6407]
CCCATTCGCCATTCAGGCTGCGCAACT
